Addgene plasmid #224837: pUBC(k)-AT2G20590-mKOk
Purpose: Plasmid for expression of AT2G20590.1 coding sequence tagged with mKOk in plants
Depositing lab: Rebecca Roston. Depositing organization: University of Nebraska at Lincoln. Publication: Lipid Metabolism and Contact Site Homologs Are Enriched at the Chloroplast Envelope-Thylakoid Interface. LaBrant EW, Smith CN, Torres-Gerena AD, Ishimwe J, Huang F, Tullis A, Litterer L, Modi B, Naldrett MJ, Altartouri B, Roston RL. bioRxiv 2025.06.20.660776; doi: https://doi.org/10.1101/2025.06.20.660776.
Backbone
  Vector backbone: pUBC(k)-DEST-mKOk
  Vector type: Plant Expression
Growth in bacteria
  Bacterial resistance: Spectinomycin, 50 μg/mL
  Growth temperature: 37°C
  Growth strain: DH5alpha
  Copy number: High Copy
Gene/Insert
  Gene/Insert name: AT2G20590.1
  Species: A. thaliana (mustard weed)
  Entrez Gene: AT2G20590 (a.k.a. AT2G20590, F23N11.9, F23N11_9)
  Cloning method: Gateway Cloning
Terms and licenses: Academic/Nonprofit Terms; Industry Terms: Not Available to Industry
Depositor comments: Please visit https://doi.org/10.1101/2025.06.20.660776 for bioRxiv preprint.
How to cite: pUBC(k)-AT2G20590-mKOk was a gift from Rebecca Roston (Addgene plasmid # 224837 ; http://n2t.net/addgene:224837 ; RRID:Addgene_224837)
