[The description below was written by a language model from this plasmid's Addgene catalogue record and pLannotate feature annotations shown in this document.]
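Description:
pUBC(k)-AT2G20590-mKOk is a 12.1 kb binary T-DNA plasmid for expressing a fluorescently tagged Arabidopsis thaliana protein in plants. It was made by Gateway recombination of the AT2G20590.1 coding sequence into the destination vector pUBC(k)-DEST-mKOk. The backbone carries two replication systems: a high-copy ColE1/pUC-type origin with the pBR322 bom region for E. coli, and the pVS1 oriV with RepA and StaA, which typically supports stable maintenance in Agrobacterium. Bacterial selection is by spectinomycin through an aadA (SmR) gene. Short gentamicin-resistance, integron promoter, lacZα, lacI and polylinker fragments are cloning remnants with no evident function.

Nopaline-type left and right border repeats define the transferred region. Within it, the insert is annotated as the reticulon-like protein RTNLB17 and is flanked by attB1 and attB2 sites. It lies just upstream of the orange fluorescent protein mKOκ, an arrangement consistent with a C-terminal fusion, and is followed by a CaMV polyadenylation signal. No promoter is annotated in the roughly 660 bp upstream of attB1. The "UBC" in the vector name may refer to the promoter family used, but the record does not state the promoter identity. A second cassette provides plant selection: a NOS promoter drives nos-nptII (kanamycin resistance), and a NOS terminator lies downstream after ble and nos gene fragments. This probably accounts for the "(k)" in the name.

The construct suits Agrobacterium-mediated transient or stable transformation to visualise where the AT2G20590 product localises. The associated study concerns proteins at the chloroplast envelope–thylakoid interface.
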