Features (pLannotate 1.2.2; 31 found; start..end, strand, type, name):
    669..693     +  protein_bind   attB1: mutant version of attB; recombination site for the Gateway® BP reaction BP Clonase™
    696..1988    +  CDS            RTNLB17: RTNLQ_ARATH - Experimental evidence at transcript level: Swiss-Prot protein existence level 2. From Arabidopsis thaliana (Mouse-ear cress).
   1990..2014    -  protein_bind   attB2: mutant version of attB; recombination site for the Gateway® BP reaction BP Clonase™
   2067..2720    +  CDS            mKO&kappa;: mKO&kappa; is a basic (constitutively fluorescent) orange fluorescent protein published in 2008, derived from Verrillofungia concinna. It has low acid sensitivity.
   2795..2954    +  polyA_signal   CaMV poly(A) signal (fragment): cauliflower mosaic virus polyadenylation signal
   2955..2974    +  misc_feature   MCS (fragment): pUC18/19 multiple cloning site
   2995..3013    -  promoter       SP6 promoter: promoter for bacteriophage SP6 RNA polymerase
   3082..3100    -  promoter       T7 promoter: promoter for bacteriophage T7 RNA polymerase
   3103..3260    +  CDS            lacZα (fragment): LacZα fragment of β-galactosidase; lacZ fragment
   3281..3464    +  promoter       NOS promoter: nopaline synthase promoter NOS promoter
   3465..4286    +  CDS            KanR: fusion between an N-terminal peptide of nopaline synthase and Tn5 aminoglycoside phosphotransferase; nos-nptII; confers resistance to kanamycin
   4307..4465    +  CDS            ble (fragment): BLE_KLEPN - Experimental evidence at protein level: Swiss-Prot protein existence level 1. Binding protein with a strong affinity to the bleomycin family of antibiotics. Binds to CL990; an antimitotic-antibiotic compound. From Klebsiella pneumoniae.
   4462..4887    +  CDS            nos (fragment): DHNO_AGRT7 - Protein inferred from homology: Swiss-Prot protein existence level 3. From Agrobacterium tumefaciens (strain T37).
   4911..5163    +  terminator     NOS terminator: nopaline synthase terminator and poly(A) signal
   5256..5280    -  misc_feature   LB T-DNA repeat: left border repeat from nopaline C58 T-DNA
   5539..5562    +  promoter       Pc promoter (fragment): intI1 (promoter lies within the coding sequence); class 1 integron promoter
   5738..5794    +  CDS            GmR (fragment): gentamycin acetyltransferase; aacC1; confers resistance to gentamycin
   5805..6592    +  CDS            SmR (fragment): aminoglycoside adenylyltransferase (Murphy, 1985); aadA; confers resistance to spectinomycin and streptomycin
   6838..7426    +  rep_origin     ori: high-copy-number ColE1/pMB1/pBR322/pUC origin of replication
   7612..7752    -  misc_feature   bom: basis of mobility region from pBR322
   7854..7893    -  CDS            rop (fragment): Rop protein, which maintains plasmids at low copy number; rop
   8096..8290    -  rep_origin     pVS1 oriV: origin of replication for the Pseudomonas plasmid pVS1 (Heeb et al., 2000)
   8356..9429    -  CDS            pVS1 RepA: replication protein from the Pseudomonas plasmid pVS1 (Heeb et al., 2000)
   9858..10487   -  CDS            pVS1 StaA: stability protein from the Pseudomonas plasmid pVS1 (Heeb et al., 2000)
  11047..11448   -  CDS            Y4CG_SINFN (fragment): Protein inferred from homology: Swiss-Prot protein existence level 3. From Sinorhizobium fredii (strain NBRC 101917 / NGR234).
  11818..11842   -  misc_feature   RB T-DNA repeat: right border repeat from nopaline C58 T-DNA
  11906..11994   +  CDS            lacI (fragment): lac repressor; lacI; The lac repressor binds to the lac operator to inhibit transcription in E. coli. This inhibition can be relieved by adding lactose or isopropyl-β-D-thiogalactopyranoside (IPTG).
  12007..12028   +  protein_bind   CAP binding site: CAP binding activates transcription in the presence of cAMP. E. coli catabolite activator protein
  12043..12073   +  promoter       lac promoter: promoter for the E. coli lac operon
  12077..12099   +  protein_bind   lac operator (fragment): The lac repressor binds to the lac operator to inhibit transcription in E. coli. This inhibition can be relieved by adding lactose or isopropyl-β-D-thiogalactopyranoside (IPTG). lac repressor encoded by lacI
  12130..6       +  misc_feature   MCS (fragment) (across the origin): pUC18/19 multiple cloning site
>Addgene plasmid #224837 | pUBC(k)-AT2G20590-mKOk | addgene full sequence | sequence record 447324 | Addgene NGS Result
TACCCGACGAGTCAGTAATAAACGGCGTCAAAGTGGTTGCAGCCGGCACACACGAGTCGTGTTTATCAAC
TCAAAGCACAAATACTTTTCCTCAACCTAAAAATAAGGCAATTAGCCAAAAACAACTTTGCGTGTAAACA
ACGCTCAATACACGTGTCATTTTATTATTAGCTATTGCTTCACCGCCTTAGCTTTCTCGTGACCTAGTCG
TCCTCGTCTTTTCTTCTTCTTCTTCTATAAAACAATACCCAAAGAGCTCTTCTTCTTCACAATTCAGATT
TCAATTTCTCAAAATCTTAAAAACTTTCTCTCAATTCTCTCTACCGTGATCAAGGTAAATTTCTGTGTTC
CTTATTCTCTCAAAATCTTCGATTTTGTTTTCGTTCGATCCCAATTTCGTATATGTTCTTTGGTTTAGAT
TCTGTTAATCTTAGATCGAAGACGATTTTCTGGGTTTGATCGTTAGATATCATCTTAATTCTCGATTAGG
GTTTCATAGATATCATCCGATTTGTTCAAATAATTTGAGTTTTGTCGAATAATTACTCTTCGATTTGTGA
TTTCTATCTAGATCTGGTGTTAGTTTCTAGTTTGTGCGATCGAATTTGTAGATTAATCTGAGTTTTTCTG
ATTAACACTCGAGTGCGGGATCCTCTAGAGGGCCCATCACAAGTTTGTACAAAAAAGCAGGCTTCATGGA
GTCTACGCCTCCTTATCACCGATCCAACACTAAATCAGCTTCGCGTCTCCAAGATTCTTCGAATCCTCCA
AATCTCTCTCTTGATTTGGTTCTGTCGTCTCCCAATACTCCAAACCCATCATCACCTGTTCCTCTTCGCG
ATATCCTCCTCTTACCTCCTTCTCCACTTCGAAAATCGAGGACCCGTTTATCCGATCGACTCGAAATGAC
TTCTGAAGATGCTATGGCGGTGGTTCGGAAACGGGGCAAAGGGAAAGGAGGGCAAAAGAGTCTTTTAGCA
TCTCCGAGGAATCCCCGGAGATCGAGGCGAAGATCTGAAGCTGTGGAAGAGAAAGAAGCTAATTTGGTTA
TCGAAGAAATCGTAAAGCTTCCTCCTAGAAAGCGGAAGACTAATGGTCGACCTAAGAAGGATAAGCAAAG
TTCAGCTCCTCCTCTTTGTTCTTCCTCAGATCTTCCAAATACATGTCAGAGCGATTTGAATCTGATTGGA
GAGATTATAAGTGATTTGGTAATGTGGAGAGATGTTGCGAAATCGACTCTCTGGTTTGGTTTTGGATGTT
TGTCTTTCCTATCTTCTTGCTTTGCCAAAGGAGTCAACTTTAGCGTTTTCTCGGCGGTTTCCAATCTCGG
ACTTGTGTTACTTTGCGGGTCCTTCTTGTCAAACACTCTTTGTCAAAGGAAAAATGAAGACACAAAGAGA
GCGTTCCATGTGAGTGAAGATGATGTCTTGCGCTCAGCTAGACGAGTGCTTCCTGCAACCAACTTTTTTA
TCTCGAAGACTAGTGAGCTTTTTTCAGGAGAACCATCAATGACACTCAAAGTGACACCATTTCTGCTACT
TGGAGCTGAGTATGGTCATCTCATAACACTGTGGAGGCTATCTGCATTTGGTTTCTTCCTCAGTTTCACC
ATCCCAAAGCTGTATTCATGTTACACGCATCAGATTAGCCAAAAAGTTGAAAGAGTGAAAACGAGAATAG
GTGAAGCATGGGGAGTCTGCTCACACAAGAAGATCTTGGCTGGCTCTGCGGTGACAGCGTTTTGGAACTT
GACGAGCATAAGAACCCGAATATTTGCAGTTTTTATCATCCTGGTGATATTTCGGTATAGGAGACAAAAT
CTACAGCTAACTCCCGAGGAAGTTGAGCCTGTTGAGAATGAGCAAGAAGAAGAAACACTCCCGCAGGAAG
AAGAAACAGTTCCACAAGAAGAAGAAACAGTTCCACAAGAAGAAGAACAGACACAGCCATCAGAAGAGCG
AGCTTTAGTGGTGGTGGTTGCAGAAACTGACCCAGCTTTCTTGTACAAAGTGGTGATGGGACGTCCGCGG
AGATCTACGCGTGTCGACTCGAGATATCCAACTAGTATGGTGAGCGTTATCAAGCCTGAGATGAAGATGA
GGTACTACATGGACGGAAGCGTGAACGGACACGAGTTCACTATTGAAGGCGAAGGTACTGGAAGGCCTTA
CGAGGGACATCAAGAGATGACTCTCAGAGTGACCATGGCTGAAGGTGGACCTATGCCTTTCGCTTTCGAT
CTCGTGTCTCACGTGTTCTGCTACGGACACAGAGTGTTCACTAAGTACCCTGAAGAGATCCCGGACTACT
TCAAGCAAGCTTTCCCTGAGGGACTCTCTTGGGAGAGATCTTTGGAATTCGAGGACGGTGGATCCGCTTC
TGTGTCTGCTCATATCTCTCTCAGGGGCAACACCTTCTACCACAAGAGCAAGTTTACCGGGGTGAACTTC
CCTGCTGATGGACCGATCATGCAGAACCAGTCTGTTGATTGGGAGCCGTCTACTGAGAAGATCACCGCTT
CTGATGGTGTGCTCAAGGGTGATGTGACCATGTACCTTAAGCTCGAAGGTGGTGGAAACCACAAGTGCCA
GTTCAAGACTACCTACAAGGCCGCCAAAGAAATCCTCGAGATGCCTGGTGATCACTACATCGGACATAGG
CTCGTGAGAAAGACCGAGGGAAACATCACTGAGCAGGTTGAGGATGCTGTGGCTCATTCTCAATTGTTAT
AAGCGGCCATGCTAGAGTCCGCAAAAATCACCAGTCTCTCTCTACAAATCTATCTCTCTCTATTTTTCTC
CAGAATAATGTGTGAGTAGTTCCCAGATAAGGGAATTAGGGTTCTTATAGGGTTTCGCTCATGTGTTGAG
CATATAAGAAACCCTTAGTATGTATTTGTATTTGTAAAATACTTCTATCAATAAAATTTCTAATTCCTAA
AACCAAAATCCAGTGACCTGCAGGCATGCAAGCTAGCTTACTAGTGATGCATATTCTATAGTGTCACCTA
AATCTGCGGCCGCACTAGTGATATCCCGCGGCCATGGCGGCCGGGAGCATGCGACGTCGGGCCCAATTCG
CCCTATAGTGAGTCGTATTACAATTCACTGGCCGTCGTTTTACAACGTCGTGACTGGGAAAACCCTGGCG
TTACCCAACTTAATCGCCTTGCAGCACATCCCCCTTTCGCCAGCTGGCGTAATAGCGAAGAGGCCCGCAC
CGATCGCCCTTCCCAACAGTTGCGCAGCCTGAATGGCGAATGGAAATTGTAAGCGTTAATGGGTTTCTGG
AGTTTAATGAGCTAAGCACATACGTCAGAAACCATTATTGCGCGTTCAAAAGTCGCCTAAGGTCACTATC
AGCTAGCAAATATTTCTTGTCAAAAATGCTCCACTGACGTTCCATAAATTCCCCTCGGTATCCAATTAGA
GTCTCATATTCACTCTCAATCCAAATAATCTGCAATGGCAATTACCTTATCCGCAACTTCTTTACCTATT
TCCGCCCGGATCCGGGCAGGTTCTCCGGCCGCTTGGGTGGAGAGGCTATTCGGCTATGACTGGGCACAAC
AGACAATCGGCTGCTCTGATGCCGCCGTGTTCCGGCTGTCAGCGCAGGGGCGCCCGGTTCTTTTTGTCAA
GACCGACCTGTCCGGTGCCCTGAATGAACTGCAGGACGAGGCAGCGCGGCTATCGTGGCTGGCCACGACG
GGCGTTCCTTGCGCAGCTGTGCTCGACGTTGTCACTGAAGCGGGAAGGGACTGGCTGCTATTGGGCGAAG
TGCCGGGGCAGGATCTCCTGTCATCTCACCTTGCTCCTGCCGAGAAAGTATCCATCATGGCTGATGCAAT
GCGGCGGCTGCATACGCTTGATCCGGCTACCTGCCCATTCGACCACCAAGCGAAACATCGCATCGAGCGA
GCACGTACTCGGATGGAAGCCGGTCTTGTCGATCAGGATGATCTGGACGAAGAGCATCAGGGGCTCGCGC
CAGCCGAACTGTTCGCCAGGCTCAAGGCGCGCATGCCCGACGGCGAGGATCTCGTCGTGACCCATGGCGA
TGCCTGCTTGCCGAATATCATGGTGGAAAATGGCCGCTTTTCTGGATTCATCGACTGTGGCCGGCTGGGT
GTGGCGGACCGCTATCAGGACATAGCGTTGGCTACCCGTGATATTGCTGAAGAGCTTGGCGGCGAATGGG
CTGACCGCTTCCTCGTGCTTTACGGTATCGCCGCTCCCGATTCGCAGCGCATCGCCTTCTATCGCCTTCT
TGACGAGTTCTTCTGAGCGGGACTCTGGGGTTCGAAATGACCGACCAAGCGACGCCCAACCTGCCATCAC
GAGATTTCGATTCCACCGCCGCCTTCTATGAAAGGTTGGGCTTCGGAATCGTTTTCCGGGACGCCGGCTG
GATGATCCTCCAGCGCGGGGATCTCATGCTGGAGTTCTTCGCCCACCCCGATCCAACACTTACGTTTGCA
ACGTCCAAGAGCAAATAGACCACGAACGCCGGAAGGTTGCCGCAGCGTGTGGATTGCGTCTCAATTCTCT
CTTGCAGGAATGCAATGATGAATATGATACTGACTATGAAACTTTGAGGGAATACTGCCTAGCACCGTCA
CCTCATAACGTGCATCATGCATGCCCTGACAACATGGAACATCGCTATTTTTCTGAAGAATTATGCTCGT
TGGAGGATGTCGCGGCAATTGCAGCTATTGCCAAAATCGAAATACCCCTCACGCATGCATTCATCAATAT
TATTCATGCGGGGAAAGGCAAGATTAATCCAACTGGCAAATCATCCAGCGTGATTGGTAACTTCAGTTCC
AGCGACTTGATTCGTTTTGGTGCTACCCACGTTTTCAATAAGGACGAGATGGTGGAGTAAAGAAGGAGTG
CGTCGAAGCAGATCGTTCAAACATTTGGCAATAAAGTTTCTTAAGATTGAATCCTGTTGCCGGTCTTGCG
ATGATTATCATATAATTTCTGTTGAATTACGTTAAGCATGTAATAATTAACATGTAATGCATGACGTTAT
TTATGAGATGGGTTTTTATGATTAGAGTCCCGCAATTATACATTTAATACGCGATAGAAAACAAAATATA
GCGCGCAAACTAGGATAAATTATCGCGCGCGGTGTCATCTATGTTACTAGATCGACCGGCATGCAAGCTG
ATAATTCAATTCGGCGTTAATTCAGTACATTAAAAACGTCCGCAATGTGTTATTAAGTTGTCTAAGCGTC
AATTTGTTTACACCACAATATATCCTGCCACCAGCCAGCCAACAGCTCCCCGACCGGCAGCTCGGCACAA
AATCACCACTCGATACAGGCAGCCCATCAGTCCGGGACGGCGTCAGCGGGAGAGCCGTTGTAAGGCGGCA
GACTTTGCTCATGTTACCGATGCTATTCGGAAGAACGGCAACTAAGCTGCCGGGTTTGAAACACGGATGA
TCTCGCGGAGGGTAGCATGTTGATTGTAACGATGACAGAGCGTTGCTGCCTGTGATCAATTCGGGCACGA
ACCCAGTGGACATAAGCCTGTTCGGTTCGTAAGCTGTAATGCAAGTAGCGTATGCGCTCACGCAACTGGT
CCAGAACCTTGACCGAACGCAGCGGTGGTAACGGCGCAGTGGCGGTTTTCATGGCTTGTTATGACTGTTT
TTTTGGGGTACAGTCTATGCCTCGGGCATCCAAGCAGCAAGCGCGTTACGCCGTGGGTCGATGTTTGATG
TTATGGAGCAGCAACGATGTTACGCAGCAGGGCAGTCGCCCTAAAACAAAGTTAAACATCATGGGGGAAG
CGGTGATCGCCGAAGTATCGACTCAACTATCAGAGGTAGTTGGCGTCATCGAGCGCCATCTCGAACCGAC
GTTGCTGGCCGTACATTTGTACGGCTCCGCAGTGGATGGCGGCCTGAAGCCACACAGTGATATTGATTTG
CTGGTTACGGTGACCGTAAGGCTTGATGAAACAACGCGGCGAGCTTTGATCAACGACCTTTTGGAAACTT
CGGCTTCCCCTGGAGAGAGCGAGATTCTCCGCGCTGTAGAAGTCACCATTGTTGTGCACGACGACATCAT
TCCGTGGCGTTATCCAGCTAAGCGCGAACTGCAATTTGGAGAATGGCAGCGCAATGACATTCTTGCAGGT
ATCTTCGAGCCAGCCACGATCGACATTGATCTGGCTATCTTGCTGACAAAAGCAAGAGAACATAGCGTTG
CCTTGGTAGGTCCAGCGGCGGAGGAACTCTTTGATCCGGTTCCTGAACAGGATCTATTTGAGGCGCTAAA
TGAAACCTTAACGCTATGGAACTCGCCGCCCGACTGGGCTGGCGATGAGCGAAATGTAGTGCTTACGTTG
TCCCGCATTTGGTACAGCGCAGTAACCGGCAAAATCGCGCCGAAGGATGTCGCTGCCGACTGGGCAATGG
AGCGCCTGCCGGCCCAGTATCAGCCCGTCATACTTGAAGCTAGACAGGCTTATCTTGGACAAGAAGAAGA
TCGCTTGGCCTCGCGCGCAGATCAGTTGGAAGAATTTGTCCACTACGTGAAAGGCGAGATCACCAAGGTA
GTCGGCAAATAATGTCTAGCTAGAAATTCGTTCAAGCCGACGCCGCTTCGCGGCGCGGCTTAACTCAAGC
GTTAGATGCACTAAGCACATAATTGCTCACAGCCAAACTATCAGGTCAAGTCTGCTTTTATTATTTTTAA
GCGTGCATAATAAGCCCTACACAAATTGGGAGATATATCATGCATGACCAAAATCCCTTAACGTGAGTTT
TCGTTCCACTGAGCGTCAGACCCCGTAGAAAAGATCAAAGGATCTTCTTGAGATCCTTTTTTTCTGCGCG
TAATCTGCTGCTTGCAAACAAAAAAACCACCGCTACCAGCGGTGGTTTGTTTGCCGGATCAAGAGCTACC
AACTCTTTTTCCGAAGGTAACTGGCTTCAGCAGAGCGCAGATACCAAATACTGTCCTTCTAGTGTAGCCG
TAGTTAGGCCACCACTTCAAGAACTCTGTAGCACCGCCTACATACCTCGCTCTGCTAATCCTGTTACCAG
TGGCTGCTGCCAGTGGCGATAAGTCGTGTCTTACCGGGTTGGACTCAAGACGATAGTTACCGGATAAGGC
GCAGCGGTCGGGCTGAACGGGGGGTTCGTGCACACAGCCCAGCTTGGAGCGAACGACCTACACCGAACTG
AGATACCTACAGCGTGAGCTATGAGAAAGCGCCACGCTTCCCGAAGGGAGAAAGGCGGACAGGTATCCGG
TAAGCGGCAGGGTCGGAACAGGAGAGCGCACGAGGGAGCTTCCAGGGGGAAACGCCTGGTATCTTTATAG
TCCTGTCGGGTTTCGCCACCTCTGACTTGAGCGTCGATTTTTGTGATGCTCGTCAGGGGGGCGGAGCCTA
TGGAAAAACGCCAGCAACGCGGCCTTTTTACGGTTCCTGGCCTTTTGCTGGCCTTTTGCTCACATGTTCT
TTCCTGCGTTATCCCCTGATTCTGTGGATAACCGTATTACCGCCTTTGAGTGAGCTGATACCGCTCGCCG
CAGCCGAACGACCGAGCGCAGCGAGTCAGTGAGCGAGGAAGCGGAAGAGCGCCTGATGCGGTATTTTCTC
CTTACGCATCTGTGCGGTATTTCACACCGCATATGGTGCACTCTCAGTACAATCTGCTCTGATGCCGCAT
AGTTAAGCCAGTATACACTCCGCTATCGCTACGTGACTGGGTCATGGCTGCGCCCCGACACCCGCCAACA
CCCGCTGACGCGCCCTGACGGGCTTGTCTGCTCCCGGCATCCGCTTACAGACAAGCTGTGACCGTCTCCG
GGAGCTGCATGTGTCAGAGGTTTTCACCGTCATCACCGAAACGCGCGAGGCAGGGTGCCTTGATGTGGGC
GCCGGCGGTCGAGTGGCGACGGCGCGGCTTGTCCGCGCCCTGGTAGATTGCCTGGCCGTAGGCCAGCCAT
TTTTGAGCGGCCAGCGGCCGCGATAGGCCGACGCGAAGCGGCGGGGCGTAGGGAGCGCAGCGACCGAAGG
GTAGGCGCTTTTTGCAGCTCTTCGGCTGTGCGCTGGCCAGACAGTTATGCACAGGCCAGGCGGGTTTTAA
GAGTTTTAATAAGTTTTAAAGAGTTTTAGGCGGAAAAATCGCCTTTTTTCTCTTTTATATCAGTCACTTA
CATGTGTGACCGGTTCCCAATGTACGGCTTTGGGTTCCCAATGTACGGGTTCCGGTTCCCAATGTACGGC
TTTGGGTTCCCAATGTACGTGCTATCCACAGGAAAGAGACCTTTTCGACCTTTTTCCCCTGCTAGGGCAA
TTTGCCCTAGCATCTGCTCCGTACATTAGGAACCGGCGGATGCTTCGCCCTCGATCAGGTTGCGGTAGCG
CATGACTAGGATCGGGCCAGCCTGCCCCGCCTCCTCCTTCAAATCGTACTCCGGCAGGTCATTTGACCCG
ATCAGCTTGCGCACGGTGAAACAGAACTTCTTGAACTCTCCGGCGCTGCCACTGCGTTCGTAGATCGTCT
TGAACAACCATCTGGCTTCTGCCTTGCCTGCGGCGCGGCGTGCCAGGCGGTAGAGAAAACGGCCGATGCC
GGGATCGATCAAAAAGTAATCGGGGTGAACCGTCAGCACGTCCGGGTTCTTGCCTTCTGTGATCTCGCGG
TACATCCAATCAGCTAGCTCGATCTCGATGTACTCCGGCCGCCCGGTTTCGCTCTTTACGATCTTGTAGC
GGCTAATCAAGGCTTCACCCTCGGATACCGTCACCAGGCGGCCGTTCTTGGCCTTCTTCGTACGCTGCAT
GGCAACGTGCGTGGTGTTTAACCGAATGCAGGTTTCTACCAGGTCGTCTTTCTGCTTTCCGCCATCGGCT
CGCCGGCAGAACTTGAGTACGTCCGCAACGTGTGGACGGAACACGCGGCCGGGCTTGTCTCCCTTCCCTT
CCCGGTATCGGTTCATGGATTCGGTTAGATGGGAAACCGCCATCAGTACCAGGTCGTAATCCCACACACT
GGCCATGCCGGCCGGCCCTGCGGAAACCTCTACGTGCCCGTCTGGAAGCTCGTAGCGGATCACCTCGCCA
GCTCGTCGGTCACGCTTCGACAGACGGAAAACGGCCACGTCCATGATGCTGCGACTATCGCGGGTGCCCA
CGTCATAGAGCATCGGAACGAAAAAATCTGGTTGCTCGTCGCCCTTGGGCGGCTTCCTAATCGACGGCGC
ACCGGCTGCCGGCGGTTGCCGGGATTCTTTGCGGATTCGATCAGCGGCCGCTTGCCACGATTCACCGGGG
CGTGCTTCTGCCTCGATGCGTTGCCGCTGGGCGGCCTGCGCGGCCTTCAACTTCTCCACCAGGTCATCAC
CCAGCGCCGCGCCGATTTGTACCGGGCCGGATGGTTTGCGACCGCTCACGCCGATTCCTCGGGCTTGGGG
GTTCCAGTGCCATTGCAGGGCCGGCAGACAACCCAGCCGCTTACGCCTGGCCAACCGCCCGTTCCTCCAC
ACATGGGGCATTCCACGGCGTCGGTGCCTGGTTGTTCTTGATTTTCCATGCCGCCTCCTTTAGCCGCTAA
AATTCATCTACTCATTTATTCATTTGCTCATTTACTCTGGTAGCTGCGCGATGTATTCAGATAGCAGCTC
GGTAATGGTCTTGCCTTGGCGTACCGCGTACATCTTCAGCTTGGTGTGATCCTCCGCCGGCAACTGAAAG
TTGACCCGCTTCATGGCTGGCGTGTCTGCCAGGCTGGCCAACGTTGCAGCCTTGCTGCTGCGTGCGCTCG
GACGGCCGGCACTTAGCGTGTTTGTGCTTTTGCTCATTTTCTCTTTACCTCATTAACTCAAATGAGTTTT
GATTTAATTTCAGCGGCCAGCGCCTGGACCTCGCGGGCAGCGTCGCCCTCGGGTTCTGATTCAAGAACGG
TTGTGCCGGCGGCGGCAGTGCCTGGGTAGCTCACGCGCTGCGTGATACGGGACTCAAGAATGGGCAGCTC
GTACCCGGCCAGCGCCTCGGCAACCTCACCGCCGATGCGCGTGCCTTTGATCGCCCGCGACACGACAAAG
GCCGCTTGTAGCCTTCCATCCGTGACCTCAATGCGCTGCTTAACCAGCTCCACCAGGTCGGCGGTGGCCC
ATATGTCGTAAGGGCTTGGCTGCACCGGAATCAGCACGAAGTCGGCTGCCTTGATCGCGGACACAGCCAA
GTCCGCCGCCTGGGGCGCTCCGTCGATCACTACGAAGTCGCGCCGGCCGATGGCCTTCACGTCGCGGTCA
ATCGTCGGGCGGTCGATGCCGACAACGGTTAGCGGTTGATCTTCCCGCACGGCCGCCCAATCGCGGGCAC
TGCCCTGGGGATCGGAATCGACTAACAGAACATCGGCCCCGGCGAGTTGCAGGGCGCGGGCTAGATGGGT
TGCGATGGTCGTCTTGCCTGACCCGCCTTTCTGGTTAAGTACAGCGATAACCTTCATGCGTTCCCCTTGC
GTATTTGTTTATTTACTCATCGCATCATATACGCAGCGACCGCATGACGCAAGCTGTTTTACTCAAATAC
ACATCACCTTTTTAGACGGCGGCGCTCGGTTTCTTCAGCGGCCAAGCTGGCCGGCCAGGCCGCCAGCTTG
GCATCAGACAAACCGGCCAGGATTTCATGCAGCCGCACGGTTGAGACGTGCGCGGGCGGCTCGAACACGT
ACCCGGCCGCGATCATCTCCGCCTCGATCTCTTCGGTAATGAAAAACGGTTCGTCCTGGCCGTCCTGGTG
CGGTTTCATGCTTGTTCCTCTTGGCGTTCATTCTCGGCGGCCGCCAGGGCGTCGGCCTCGGTCAATGCGT
CCTCACGGAAGGCACCGCGCCGCCTGGCCTCGGTGGGCGTCACTTCCTCGCTGCGCTCAAGTGCGCGGTA
CAGGGTCGAGCGATGCACGCCAAGCAGTGCAGCCGCCTCTTTCACGGTGCGGCCTTCCTGGTCGATCAGC
TCGCGGGCGTGCGCGATCTGTGCCGGGGTGAGGGTAGGGCGGGGGCCAAACTTCACGCCTCGGGCCTTGG
CGGCCTCGCGCCCGCTCCGGGTGCGGTCGATGATTAGGGAACGCTCGAACTCGGCAATGCCGGCGAACAC
GGTCAACACCATGCGGCCGGCCGGCGTGGTGGTGTCGGCCCACGGCTCTGCCAGGCTACGCAGGCCCGCG
CCGGCCTCCTGGATGCGCTCGGCAATGTCCAGTAGGTCGCGGGTGCTGCGGGCCAGGCGGTCTAGCCTGG
TCACTGTCACAACGTCGCCAGGGCGTAGGTGGTCAAGCATCCTGGCCAGCTCCGGGCGGTCGCGCCTGGT
GCCGGTGATCTTCTCGGAAAACAGCTTGGTGCAGCCGGCCGCGTGCAGTTCGGCCCGTTGGTTGGTCAAG
TCCTGGTCGTCGGTGCTGACGCGGGCATAGCCCAGCAGGCCAGCGGCGGCGCTCTTGTTCATGGCGTAAT
GTCTCCGGTTCTAGTCGCAAGTATTCTACTTTATGCGACTAAAACACGCGACAAGAAAACGCCAGGAAAA
GGGCAGGGCGGCAGCCTGTCGCGTAACTTAGGACTTGTGCGACATGTCGTTTTCAGAAGACGGCTGCACT
GAACGTCAGAAGCCGACTGCACTATAGCAGCGGAGGGGTTGGATCAAAGTACTTTAAAGTACTTTAAAGT
ACTTTAAAGTACTTTGATCCCGAGGGGAACCCTGTGGTTGGCATGCACATACAAATGGACGAACGGATAA
ACCTTTTCACGCCCTTTTAAATATCCGATTATTCTAATAAACGCTCTTTTCTCTTAGGTTTACCCGCCAA
TATATCCTGTCAAACACTGATAGTTTAAACTGAAGGCGGGAAACGACAATCTGATCCAAGCTCAAGCTGC
TCTAGCCAATACGCAAACCGCCTCTCCCCGCGCGTTGGCCGATTCATTAATGCAGCTGGCACGACAGGTT
TCCCGACTGGAAAGCGGGCAGTGAGCGCAACGCAATTAATGTGAGTTAGCTCACTCATTAGGCACCCCAG
GCTTTACACTTTATGCTTCCGGCTCGTATGTTGTGTGGAATTGTGAGCGGATAACAATTTCACACAGGAA
ACAGCTATGACATGATTACGAATTCGAGCTCGG
